>Addgene plasmid #18093 | pcDNA Flag PGC1 T177A S538A | addgene partial sequence | sequence record 22279 | 18093 with CMV-F
GGGGCATTAGCAGAGCTCTCTGGCTACTAGAGAACCCACTGCTTACTGGCTTATCGAAATTAATACGACT
CACTATAGGGAGACCCAAGCTGGCTAGTTAAGCTTGGTACCGAGCTCGGATCCACTAGTCCAGTGTGGTG
GAATTCTGCAGATATCCGGATCACCACCATGGACTACAAAGACGATGACGATAAAGCAAGAAGAGCATCT
GTGGGATCCTGCAGCCAAGACTCTGTATGGAGTGACATAGAGTGTGCTGCTCTGGTTGGTGAGGACCAGC
CTCTTTGCCCAGATCTTCCTGAACTTGACCTTTCTGAACTTGATGTGAATGACTTGGATACAGACAGCTT
TCTGGGTGGATTGAAGTGGTGTAGCGACCAATCGGAAATCATATCCAACCAGTACAACAATGAGCCTGCG
AACATATTTGAGAAGATAGATGAAGAGAATGAGGCAAACTTGCTAGCGGTCCTCACAGAGACACTGGACA
GTCTCCCCGTGGATGAAGACGGATTGCCCTCATTTGATGCACTGACAGATGGAGCCGTGACCACTGACAA
CGAGGCCAGTCCTTCCTCCATGCCTGACGGCACCCCTCCCCCTCAGGAGGCAGAAGAGCCGTCTCTACTT
AAGAAGCTCTTACTGGCACCAGCCAACACTCAGCTCAGCTACAATGAATGCAGCGGTCTTAGCACTCANA
ANCATGCNGCAAACCACCCCCNCCCGNTGGNANCNAANCAANCCCTGCCTTNGTTAAAACNGAAAATGCN
TGGANCAATAAGCCGAAAAGCNTTNGTC
