>Addgene plasmid #18093 | pcDNA Flag PGC1 T177A S538A | addgene partial sequence | sequence record 22280 | BGH-rev 5'-TAGAAGGCACAGTCGAGG-3'
ANCNTGGTGAGGTGATGATGACCGGTCCTCTAGTCAGCTAGTCTAGACTGACTAACTAGATGCATGCTCG
AGTTACCTGCGCAAGCTTCTCTGAGCTTCCTTCAGTAAACTATCAAAATCCAGAGAGTCATACTTGCTCT
TGGTGGAAGCAGGGTCAAAATCGTCTGAGTTGGTATCTAGGTCTGCATAGTTAGACTTGAAAAATTGCTT
CCGTCCACAAAAGTACAGCTCGAAGTCAGTTTCGTTCGACCTGCGTAAAGTATATCCATTCTCAAGAGCA
GCGAAAGCGTCACAGGTGTAACGGTAGGTGATGAAACCATAGCTGTCTCCATCATCCCGCAGATTTACGG
TGCATTCCTCAATTTCACCAAAAACTTCAAAGCGGTCTCTCAATTCTGTCCGCGTTGTGTCAGGTCTGAT
TTTACCAACGTAAATCACACGGCGCTCTTCAATTGCTTTCTGCTTCTGCCTCTCTCTCTGTTTGGCCCTT
TCAGACTCCCGCTTCTCGTGCTCTTTGCGGTATTCATCCCTCTTGAGCCTTTCGTGCTCATAGGCTTCAT
AGCTGTCGTACCTGGGCCTACGGCTGTAGGGTGACCTTGAACGTGATCTCACATACAAGGGAGAATTGCG
GTGTGTGCGGTGTCTGTAGTGGCTTGATTCATAGTAGTAACAGGATCTTGAAGAGGATCTACTGCCTGGG
GACCTTGATCTTGACCTGGAATATGGTGATCGGGAACACGACCTGTGTCGAGAAAGNTNTGAAAAANNCC
CNGGNTGGGGNNTAAAAAAAAAGGTTNGGGGNAAAACCCCCCCNAAGGAAAANAA
