>Addgene plasmid #18093 | pcDNA Flag PGC1 T177A S538A | addgene partial sequence | sequence record 22281 | mPGC-177 5'-aagacggattgccctcattt-3'
NNNNNGNNNNNNGTGNNNCTGACAACGAGGCCAGTCCTTCCTCCATGCCTGACGGCACCCCTCCCCCTCA
GGAGGCAGAAGAGCCGTCTCTACTTAAGAAGCTCTTACTGGCACCAGCCAACACTCAGCTCAGCTACAAT
GAATGCAGCGGTCTTAGCACTCAGAACCATGCAGCAAACCACACCCACAGGATCAGAGCAAACCCTGCCA
TTGTTAAGACCGAGAATTCATGGAGCAATAAAGCGAAGAGCATTTGTCAACAGCAAAAGCCACAAAGACG
TCCCTGCTCAGAGCTTCTCAAGTATCTGACCACAAACGATGACCCTCCTCACACCAAACCCACAGAAAAC
AGGAACAGCAGCAGAGACAAATGTGCTTCCAAAAAGAAGTCCCATACACAACCGCAGTCGCAACATGCTC
AAGCCAAACCAACAACTTTATCTCTTCCTCTGACCCCAGAGTCACCAAATGACCCCAAGGGTTCCCCATT
TGAGAACAAGACTATTGAGCGAACCTTAAGTGTGGAACTCTCTGGAACTGCAGGCCTAACTCCTCCCACA
ACTCCTCCTCATAAAGCCAACCAAGATAACCCTTTCAAGGCTTCGCCAAAGCTGAAGCCCTCTTGCAAGA
CCGTGGTGCCACCGCCAACCAAGAGGGCNNNNNNNNGNGAGGNGNNCNNNNNCCCCAGNGNCCCCCNCNC
NCCNCCNAANANNNGCGCNCNCCNAGCNAATCNNNNNTNGNNCNCACACTCTCAGNCAANNNNCCNNNGG
GNCNCNNCCNNANNNNNGANNACGAGGAAAGGAANNANTAAACCGGGCCCAGTCNNCCGGNNNNGNTNN
