>Addgene plasmid #18093 | pcDNA Flag PGC1 T177A S538A | addgene partial sequence | sequence record 22282 | mPGC-538 5'-ctaagggatggcgacttcag-3'
GATCCACTCCTGTGGTTTTAATTCAGGACTAGCCATGGATGGCCTATTTGATGACAGTGAAGATGAAAGT
GATAAACTGAGCTACCCTTGGGATGGCACGCAGCCCTATTCATTGTTCGATGTGTCGCCTGCTTGCTCTT
CCTTTAACTCTCCGTGTCGAGACTCAGTGTCACCACCGAAATCCTTATTTTCTCAAAGACCCCAAAGGAT
GCGCTCTCGTTCAAGATCCTTTTCTCGACACAGGTCGTGTTCCCGATCACCATATTCCAGGTCAAGATCA
AGGTCCCCAGGCAGTAGATCCTCTTCAAGATCCTGTTACTACTATGAATCAAGCCACTACAGACACCGCA
CACACCGCAATTCTCCCTTGTATGTGAGATCACGTTCAAGGTCACCCTACAGCCGTAGGCCCAGGTACGA
CAGCTATGAAGCCTATGAGCACGAAAGGCTCAAGAGGGATGAATACCGCAAAGAGCACGAGAAGCGGGAG
TCTGAAAGGGCCAAACAGAGAGAGAGGCAGAAGCAGAAAGCAATTGAAGAGCGCCGTGTGATTTACGTTG
GTAAAATCAGACCTGACACAACGCGGACAGAATTGAGAGACCGCTTTGAAGTTTTTGGTGAAATTNGAGC
GANNACCCGTAATCTCTGCGGGAGCGTGGAGACAGCTATGGTTTCTCACTTACCGTTACACTGTGACGCT
TCNCTGCCTTGGANATGGATAACTTACNNGGTNANCNANTGANNCAGTGTNTNTTTGGGANGAGCATTTT
CAGTTACTTGCAACTAATCCANCAACATTNACNGNTCCCAANAANTAACCTTGNTTTATTTNNGAAGANC
AAAAAAGCTGCCAG
