[The description below was written by a language model from this plasmid's Addgene catalogue record.]
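Description:
pcDNA Flag PGC1 T177A S538A is a mammalian expression plasmid built on the Invitrogen pcDNA3.1 backbone (about 5.5 kb without insert). It is propagated in E. coli as a high-copy plasmid under ampicillin selection, and it carries a neomycin resistance marker so that transfected mammalian cells can be selected with G418. The record does not list the promoter explicitly, but the pcDNA3.1 backbone drives inserts from the CMV immediate-early promoter, and the use of a CMV forward primer for sequencing is consistent with that arrangement. No feature table is provided, so other backbone elements are not documented here.

The insert is the mouse Ppargc1a coding sequence (roughly 2.4 kb), encoding PGC-1α, the PPAR gamma coactivator 1 alpha, a transcriptional coactivator. It carries an N-terminal Flag epitope tag for detection or immunoprecipitation, and was introduced by restriction enzyme cloning. The protein bears two substitutions, T177A and S538A, each replacing a phosphorylatable threonine or serine with non-phosphorylatable alanine. The associated publication concerns AMP-activated protein kinase action in skeletal muscle through direct phosphorylation of PGC-1α, which suggests that these two residues are the phosphorylation sites under study and that this construct serves as a phosphorylation-deficient mutant. It would typically be used alongside wild-type Flag-PGC-1α in transient or stable transfection experiments to test whether modification at these positions is needed for kinase-dependent effects on PGC-1α activity and downstream gene expression.
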