Addgene plasmid #18093: pcDNA Flag PGC1 T177A S538A
Depositing lab: Bruce Spiegelman. Depositing organization: Dana-Farber Cancer Institute. Publication: AMP-activated protein kinase (AMPK) action in skeletal muscle via direct phosphorylation of PGC-1alpha. Jager S, Handschin C, St-Pierre J, Spiegelman BM. Proc Natl Acad Sci U S A. 2007 Jul 17. 104(29):12017-22. 10.1073/pnas.0705070104 PubMed 17609368.
Backbone
  Vector backbone: pcDNA3.1
  Backbone manufacturer: Invitrogen
  Backbone size w/o insert (bp): 5500
  Vector type: Mammalian Expression
  Selectable markers: Neomycin (select with G418)
Growth in bacteria
  Bacterial resistance: Ampicillin, 100 μg/mL
  Growth temperature: 37°C
  Growth strain: DH5alpha
  Copy number: High Copy
Gene/Insert
  Gene/Insert name: PGC-1a (alt names: PPAR gamma coactivator 1 alpha; PGC1a; PGC1 alpha)
  Species: M. musculus (mouse)
  Insert size (bp): 2400
  Mutation: T177A S538A
  GenBank ID: NM_008904
  Entrez Gene: Ppargc1a (a.k.a. A830037N07Rik, Gm11133, PGC-1, PPARGC-1-alpha, Pgc-1alpha, Pgc1, Pgco1, Ppargc1)
  Tag / fusion protein: Flag (N terminal on insert)
  Cloning method: Restriction Enzyme
  Sequencing primers: 5′ CMV-F
Terms and licenses: Academic/Nonprofit Terms; Industry Terms: Not Available to Industry
How to cite: pcDNA Flag PGC1 T177A S538A was a gift from Bruce Spiegelman (Addgene plasmid # 18093 ; http://n2t.net/addgene:18093 ; RRID:Addgene_18093)
